Addgene plasmid #118494: pMRE142
Purpose: broad-host range plasmid to constitutively express fluorescent protein genes in bacteria
Depositing lab: Mitja Remus-Emsermann. Depositing organization: University of Canterbury. Publication: Chromatic Bacteria - A Broad Host-Range Plasmid and Chromosomal Insertion Toolbox for Fluorescent Protein Expression in Bacteria. Schlechter RO, Jun H, Bernach M, Oso S, Boyd E, Munoz-Lintz DA, Dobson RCJ, Remus DM, Remus-Emsermann MNP. Front Microbiol. 2018 Dec 12;9:3052. doi: 10.3389/fmicb.2018.03052. eCollection 2018. PubMed 30631309.
Backbone
  Vector backbone: pFru97
  Vector type: Bacterial Expression
  Selectable markers: Gentamicin ; Chloramphenicol/
Growth in bacteria
  Bacterial resistance: Kanamycin, 50 μg/mL
  Growth temperature: 37°C
  Growth strain: E. coli S17-1 lambda pir
  Copy number: High Copy
Gene/Insert
  Gene/Insert name: sGFP2
  Species: Synthetic
  Cloning method: Gibson Cloning
Resource information
  A portion of this plasmid was derived from a plasmid made by: pTriEx-RhoA-wt_mScarlet-I_SGFP2
Terms and licenses: Academic/Nonprofit Terms; Industry Terms: Not Available to Industry
Depositor comments: Please visit https://www.biorxiv.org/content/early/2018/09/07/402172 for bioRxiv preprint.
How to cite: pMRE142 was a gift from Mitja Remus-Emsermann (Addgene plasmid # 118494 ; http://n2t.net/addgene:118494 ; RRID:Addgene_118494)
