[The description below was written by a language model from this plasmid's Addgene catalogue record and pLannotate feature annotations shown in this document.]
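Description:
pMRE142 is a broad-host-range bacterial expression plasmid of about 8.4 kb, built on the pFru97 backbone and designed to express a fluorescent protein constitutively in diverse bacteria. It replicates through the pBBR1 oriV together with its cognate pBBR1 Rep protein, a system that functions in a wide range of Gram-negative hosts. The record lists it as high copy and propagated in E. coli S17-1 lambda pir, a strain commonly used as a conjugation donor. The plasmid carries several resistance genes. The Tn5-derived neo (nptII) gene provides kanamycin selection. A gentamicin acetyltransferase gene lies downstream of a class 1 integron Pc promoter. A complete cat gene with its own promoter fragment confers chloramphenicol resistance.

The payload is sGFP2, a synthetic Aequorea victoria GFP derivative introduced by Gibson cloning from a template plasmid that also carried mScarlet-I. The automated annotation labels this reading frame as a related cyan-emitting GFP variant, which probably reflects sequence similarity among GFP derivatives, not a different insert. The fluorescent protein gene is followed by the lambda t0 terminator, then by the cat cassette and an rrnB T1 terminator. Four tandem rrnB T1 terminators further upstream probably insulate the cassette from read-through transcription. The feature table does not annotate the promoter driving sGFP2. A Tn5 tnpA-annotated fragment sits immediately upstream of the gene, but the record does not say whether this region supplies the promoter. Remnants of lacZα, M13 ori, a T7 promoter, and ble, TcR and CmR fragments are leftovers from earlier cloning steps. The plasmid belongs to a toolbox of fluorescent protein constructs for tagging and visualising bacteria.
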