Features (pLannotate 1.2.2; 23 found; start..end, strand, type, name):
      1..684     +  CDS            Enhanced Cyan-Emitting GFP: Enhanced Cyan-Emitting GFP is a basic (constitutively fluorescent) cyan fluorescent protein published in 2002, derived from Aequorea victoria.
    701..795     +  terminator     lambda t0 terminator: transcription terminator from phage lambda
    810..838     +  promoter       cat promoter (fragment): promoter of the E. coli cat gene encoding chloramphenicol acetyltransferase
    839..1495    +  CDS            cat: CAT_ECOLX - Experimental evidence at protein level: Swiss-Prot protein existence level 1. This enzyme is an effector of chloramphenicol resistance in bacteria. From Escherichia coli. This protein is used as a marker in many commonly used cloning vectors, such as pACYC184.
   1563..1649    +  terminator     rrnB T1 terminator: Escherichia coli rrnB; transcription terminator T1 from the E. coli rrnB gene
   1699..1815    -  CDS            CmR (fragment): chloramphenicol acetyltransferase; cat; confers resistance to chloramphenicol
   1815..1967    -  CDS            ble (fragment): BLE_KLEPN - Experimental evidence at protein level: Swiss-Prot protein existence level 1. Binding protein with a strong affinity to the bleomycin family of antibiotics. Binds to CL990; an antimitotic-antibiotic compound. From Klebsiella pneumoniae.
   1991..2782    -  CDS            neo: KKA2_KLEPN - Also known as kan, nptII. Experimental evidence at protein level: Swiss-Prot protein existence level 1. Resistance to kanamycin, neomycin, paromomycin, ribostamycin, butirosin and gentamicin B. From Klebsiella pneumoniae.
   2814..3098    -  CDS            tnpA (fragment): TN5P_ECOLX - Also known as tnp. Experimental evidence at protein level: Swiss-Prot protein existence level 1. Mediates transposition of transposon Tn5 by a 'cut and paste' mechanism. First, the monomeric transposase binds the 19 bp inverted DNA repeats flanking the transposon. Then, dimerization of the DNA- bound transposase creates a synaptic DNA complex. After nicking of the first DNA strand, excision of the transposon proceeds through a series of intermediates. The transposase then mediates the insertion of the transposon at a new site by strand transfer. The activity of the wild- type tran
   4262..5033    +  rep_origin     pBBR1 oriV: replication origin of the broad-host-range plasmid pBBR1 from Bordetella bronchiseptica; requires the pBBR1 Rep protein for replication
   5034..5696    +  CDS            pBBR1 Rep: replication protein for the broad-host-range plasmid pBBR1 from Bordetella bronchiseptica
   5757..5826    +  CDS            TcR (fragment): tetracycline efflux protein; tet; confers resistance to tetracycline
   6156..6187    -  CDS            CmR (fragment): chloramphenicol acetyltransferase confers resistance to chloramphenicol
   6187..6264    +  rep_origin     M13 ori (fragment): M13 bacteriophage origin of replication; arrow indicates direction of (+) strand synthesis
   6268..6423    -  CDS            lacZα (fragment): LacZα fragment of β-galactosidase; lacZ fragment
   6431..6449    +  promoter       T7 promoter: promoter for bacteriophage T7 RNA polymerase
   6492..6578    +  terminator     rrnB T1 terminator: Escherichia coli rrnB; transcription terminator T1 from the E. coli rrnB gene
   6675..6761    +  terminator     rrnB T1 terminator: Escherichia coli rrnB; transcription terminator T1 from the E. coli rrnB gene
   6858..6944    +  terminator     rrnB T1 terminator: Escherichia coli rrnB; transcription terminator T1 from the E. coli rrnB gene
   7041..7127    +  terminator     rrnB T1 terminator: Escherichia coli rrnB; transcription terminator T1 from the E. coli rrnB gene
   7287..7315    +  promoter       Pc promoter: intI1 (promoter lies within the coding sequence); class 1 integron promoter
   7504..8037    +  CDS            GmR: gentamycin acetyltransferase; aacC1; confers resistance to gentamycin
   8045..8362    +  CDS            tnpA (fragment): TN5P_ECOLX - Also known as tnp. Experimental evidence at protein level: Swiss-Prot protein existence level 1. Mediates transposition of transposon Tn5 by a 'cut and paste' mechanism. First, the monomeric transposase binds the 19 bp inverted DNA repeats flanking the transposon. Then, dimerization of the DNA- bound transposase creates a synaptic DNA complex. After nicking of the first DNA strand, excision of the transposon proceeds through a series of intermediates. The transposase then mediates the insertion of the transposon at a new site by strand transfer. The activity of the wild- type tran
>Addgene plasmid #118494 | pMRE142 | addgene full sequence | sequence record 226434 | Addgene NGS Result
ATGAGCAAGGGCGAGGAGCTGTTCACCGGGGTGGTGCCCATCCTGGTCGAGCTGGACGGCGACGTAAACG
GCCACAAGTTCAGCGTGTCCGGCGAGGGCGAGGGCGATGCCACCTACGGCAAGCTGACCCTGAAGTTCAT
CTGCACCACCGGCAAGCTGCCCGTGCCCTGGCCCACCCTCGTGACCACCCTGACCTACGGCGTGCAGTGC
TTCGCCCGCTACCCCGACCACATGAAGCAGCACGACTTCTTCAAGTCCGCCATGCCCGAAGGCTACGTCC
AGGAGCGCACCATCTTCTTCAAGGACGACGGCAACTACAAGACCCGCGCCGAGGTGAAGTTCGAGGGCGA
CACCCTGGTGAACCGCATCGAGCTGAAGGGCATCGACTTCAAGGAGGACGGCAACATCCTGGGGCACAAG
CTGGAGTACAACTACAACAGCCACAACGTCTATATCACCGCCGACAAGCAGAAGAACGGCATCAAGGCCA
ACTTCAAGATCCGCCACAACATCGAGGACGGCGGCGTGCAGCTCGCCGACCACTACCAGCAGAACACCCC
CATCGGCGACGGCCCCGTGCTGCTGCCCGACAACCACTACCTGAGCACCCAGTCCAAGCTGAGCAAAGAC
CCCAACGAGAAGCGCGATCACATGGTCCTGCTGGAGTTCGTGACCGCCGCCGGGTAATTAGCTGAGCTTG
GACTCCTGTTGATAGATCCAGTAATGACCTCAGAACTCCATCTGGATTTGTTCAGAACGCTCGGTTGCCG
CCGGGCGTTTTTTATTGGTGAGAATCCAAGCTAGCTTGGCGAGATTTTCAGGAGCTAAGGAAGCTAAAAT
GGAGAAAAAAATCACTGGATATACCACCGTTGATATATCCCAATGGCATCGTAAAGAACATTTTGAGGCA
TTTCAGTCAGTTGCTCAATGTACCTATAACCAGACCGTTCAGCTGGATATTACGGCCTTTTTAAAGACCG
TAAAGAAAAATAAGCACAAGTTTTATCCGGCCTTTATTCACATTCTTGCCCGCCTGATGAATGCTCATCC
GGAATTTCGTATGGCAATGAAAGACGGTGAGCTGGTGATATGGGATAGTGTTCACCCTTGTTACACCGTT
TTCCATGAGCAAACTGAAACGTTTTCATCGCTCTGGAGTGAATACCACGACGATTTCCGGCAGTTTCTAC
ACATATATTCGCAAGATGTGGCGTGTTACGGTGAAAACCTGGCCTATTTCCCTAAAGGGTTTATTGAGAA
TATGTTTTTCGTCTCAGCCAATCCCTGGGTGAGTTTCACCAGTTTTGATTTAAACGTGGCCAATATGGAC
AACTTCTTCGCCCCCGTTTTCACCATGGGCAAATATTATACGCAAGGCGACAAGGTGCTGATGCCGCTGG
CGATTCAGGTTCATCATGCCGTTTGTGATGGCTTCCATGTCGGCAGAATGCTTAATGAATTACAACAGTA
CTGCGATGAGTGGCAGGGCGGGGCGTAATTTTTTTAAGGCAGTTATTGGTGCCCTTAAACGCCTGGGGTA
ATGACTCTCTAGCTTGAGGCATCAAATAAAACGAAAGGCTCAGTCGAAAGACTGGGCCTTTCGTTTTATC
TGTTGTTTGTCGGTGAACGCTCTCCTGAGTAGGACAAATCCGCCGCTAGGAGCTTGCGGCCGCCAGTGTG
ATGGATATCTGCATAAAAACTGTTGTAATTCATTAAGCATTCTGCCGACATGGAAGCCATCACAAACGGC
ATGATGAACCTGAATCGCCAGCGGCATCAGCACCTTGTCGCCTTGCGTATAATATTTGCCCATGGGGGTG
GGCGAAGAACTCCAGCATGAGATCCCCGCGCTGGAGGATCATCCAGCCGGCGTCCCGGAAAACGATTCCG
AAGCCCAACCTTTCATAGAAGGCGGCGGTGGAATCGAAATCTCGTGATGGCAGGTTGGGCGTCGCTTGGT
CGGTCATTTCGAACCCCAGAGTCCCGCTCAGAAGAACTCGTCAAGAAGGCGATAGAAGGCGATGCGCTGC
GAATCGGGAGCGGCGATACCGTAAAGCACGAGGAAGCGGTCAGCCCATTCGCCGCCAAGCTCTTCAGCAA
TATCACGGGTAGCCAACGCTATGTCCTGATAGCGGTCCGCCACACCCAGCCGGCCACAGTCGATGAATCC
AGAAAAGCGGCCATTTTCCACCATGATATTCGGCAAGCAGGCATCGCCATGGGTCACGACGAGATCCTCG
CCGTCGGGCATGCGCGCCTTGAGCCTGGCGAACAGTTCGGCTGGCGCGAGCCCCTGATGCTCTTCGTCCA
GATCATCCTGATCGACAAGACCGGCTTCCATCCGAGTACGTGCTCGCTCGATGCGATGTTTCGCTTGGTG
GTCGAATGGGCAGGTAGCCGGATCAAGCGTATGCAGCCGCCGCATTGCATCAGCCATGATGGATACTTTC
TCGGCAGGAGCAAGGTGAGATGACAGGAGATCCTGCCCCGGCACTTCGCCCAATAGCAGCCAGTCCCTTC
CCGCTTCAGTGACAACGTCGAGCACAGCTGCGCAAGGAACGCCCGTCGTGGCCAGCCACGATAGCCGCGC
TGCCTCGTCCTGCAGTTCATTCAGGGCACCGGACAGGTCGGTCTTGACAAAAAGAACCGGGCGCCCCTGC
GCTGACAGCCGGAACACGGCGGCATCAGAGCAGCCGATTGTCTGTTGTGCCCAGTCATAGCCGAATAGCC
TCTCCACCCAAGCGGCCGGAGAACCTGCGTGCAATCCATCTTGTTCAATCATGCGAAACGATCCTCATCC
TGTCTCTTGATCAGATCTTGATCCCCTGCGCCATCAGATCCTTGGCGGCAAGAAAGCCATCCAGTTTACT
TTGCAGGGCTTCCCAACCTTACCAGAGGGCGCCCCAGCTGGCAATTCCGGTTCGCTTGCTGTCCATAAAA
CCGCCCAGTCTAGCTATCGCCATGTAAGCCCACTGCAAGCTACCTGCTTTCTCTTTGCGCTTGCGTTTTC
CCTTGTCCAGATAGCCCAGTAGCTGACATTCATCCCAGGTGGCACTTTTCGGGGAAATGTGCGCGCCCGC
GTTCCTGCTGGCGCTGGGCCTGTTTCTGGCGCTGGACTTCCCGCTGTTCCGTCAGCAGCTTTTCGCCCAC
GGCCTTGATGATCGCGGCGGCCTTGGCCTGCATATCCCGATTCAACGGCCCCAGGGCGTCCAGAACGGGC
TTCAGGCGCTCCCGAAGGTCTCGGGCCGTCTCTTGGGCTTGATCGGCCTTCTTGCGCATCTCACGCGCTC
CTGCGGCGGCCTGTAGGGCAGGCTCATACCCCTGCCGAACCGCTTTTGTCAGCCGGTCGGCCACGGCTTC
CGGCGTCTCAACGCGCTTTGAGATTCCCAGCTTTTCGGCCAATCCCTGCGGTGCATAGGCGCGTGGCTCG
ACCGCTTGCGGGCTGATGGTGACGTGGCCCACTGGTGGCCGCTCCAGGGCCTCGTAGAACGCCTGAATGC
GCGTGTGACGTGCCTTGCTGCCCTCGATGCCCCGTTGCAGCCCTAGATCGGCCACAGCGGCCGCAAACGT
GGTCTGGTCGCGGGTCATCTGCGCTTTGTTGCCGATGAACTCCTTGGCCGACAGCCTGCCGTCCTGCGTC
AGCGGCACCACGAACGCGGTCATGTGCGGGCTGGTTTCGTCACGGTGGATGCTGGCCGTCACGATGCGAT
CCGCCCCGTACTTGTCCGCCAGCCACTTGTGCGCCTTCTCGAAGAACGCCGCCTGCTGTTCTTGGCTGGC
CGACTTCCACCATTCCGGGCTGGCCGTCATGACGTACTCGACCGCCAACACAGCGTCCTTGCGCCGCTTC
TCTGGCAGCAACTCGCGCAGTCGGCCCATCGCTTCATCGGTGCTGCTGGCCGCCCAGTGCTCGTTCTCTG
GCGTCCTGCTGGCGTCAGCGTTGGGCGTCTCGCGCTCGCGGTAGGCGTGCTTGAGACTGGCCGCCACGTT
GCCCATTTTCGCCAGCTTCTTGCATCGCATGATCGCGTATGCCGCCATGCCTGCCCCTCCCTTTTGGTGT
CCAACCGGCTCGACGGGGGCAGCGCAAGGCGGTGCCTCCGGCGGGCCACTCAATGCTTGAGTATACTCAC
TAGACTTTGCTTCGCAAAGTCGTGACCGCCTACGGCGGCTGCGGCGCCCTACGGGCTTGCTCTCCGGGCT
TCGCCCTGCGCGGTCGCTGCGCTCCCTTGCCAGCCCGTGGATATGTGGACGATGGCCGCGAGCGGCCACC
GGCTGGCTCGCTTCGCTCGGCCCGTGGACAACCCTGCTGGACAAGCTGATGGACAGGCTGCGCCTGCCCA
CGAGCTTGACCACAGGGATTGCCCACCGGCTACCCAGCCTTCGACCACATACCCACCGGCTCCAACTGCG
CGGCCTGCGGCCTTGCCCCATCAATTTTTTTAATTTTCTCTGGGGAAAAGCCTCCGGCCTGCGGCCTGCG
CGCTTCGCTTGCCGGTTGGACACCAAGTGGAAGGCGGGTCAAGGCTCGCGCAGCGACCGCGCAGCGGCTT
GGCCTTGACGCGCCTGGAACGACCCAAGCCTATGCGAGTGGGGGCAGTCGAAGGGCGAAGCCCGCCCGCC
TGCCCCCCGAGCCTCACGGCGGCGAGTGCGGGGGTTCCAAGGGGGCAGCGCCACCTTGGGCAAGGCCGAA
GGCCGCGCAGTCGATCAACAAGCCCCGGAGGGGCCACTTTTTGCCGGAGGGGGAGCCGCGCCGAAGGCGT
GGGGGAACCCCGCAGGGGTGCCCTTCTTTGGGCACCAAAGAACTAGATATAGGGCGAAATGCGAAAGACT
TAAAAATCAACAACTTAAAAAAGGGGGGTACGCAACAGCTCATTGCGGCACCCCCCGCAATAGCTCATTG
CGTAGGTTAAAGAAAATCTGTAATTGACTGCCACTTTTACGCAACGCATAATTGTTGTCGCGCTGCCGAA
AAGTTGCAGCTGATTGCGCATGGTGCCGCAACCGTGCGGCACCCCTACCGCATGGAGATAAGCATGGCCA
CGCAGTCCAGAGAAATCGGCATTCAAGCCAAGAACAAGCCCGGTCACTGGGTGCAAACGGAACGCAAAGC
GCATGAGGCGTGGGCCGGGCTTATTGCGAGGAAACCCACGGCGGCAATGCTGCTGCATCACCTCGTGGCG
CAGATGGGCCACCAGAACGCCGTGGTGGTCAGCCAGAAGACACTTTCCAAGCTCATCGGACGTTCTTTGC
GGACGGTCCAATACGCAGTCAAGGACTTGGTGGCCGAGCGCTGGATCTCCGTCGTGAAGCTCAACGGCCC
CGGCACCGTGTCGGCCTACGTGGTCAATGACCGCGTGGCGTGGGGCCAGCCCCGCGACCAGTTGCGCCTG
TCGGTGTTCAGTGCCGCCGTGGTGGTTGATCACGACGACCAGGACGAATCGCTGTTGGGGCATGGCGACC
TGCGCCGCATCCCGACCCTGTATCCGGGCGAGCAGCAACTACCGACCGGCCCCGGCGAGGAGCCGCCCAG
CCAGCCCGGCATTCCGGGCATGGAACCAGACCTGCCAGCCTTGACCGAAACGGAGGAATGGGAACGGCGC
GGGCAGCAGCGCCTGCCGATGCCCGATGAGCCGTGTTTTCTGGACGATGGCGAGCCGTTGGAGCCGCCGA
CACGGGTCACGCTGCCGCGCCGGTAGCACTTGGGTTGCGCAGCAACCCGTAAGTGCGCTGTTCCAGACTA
TCGGCTGTAGCCGCCTCGCCGCCCTATACCTTGTCTGCCTCCCCGCGTTGCGTCGCGGTGCATGGAGCCG
GGCCACCTCGACCTGAATGGAAGCCGGCGGCACCTCGCTAACGGATTCACCGTTTTTATCAGGCTCTGGG
AGGCAGAATAAATGATCATATCGTCAATTATTACCTCCACGGGGAGAGCCTGAGCAAACTGGCCTCAGGC
ATTTGAGAAGCACACGGTCACACTGCTTCCGGTAGTCAATAAACCGGTAAACCAGCAATAGACATAAGCG
GCTATTTAACGACCCTGCCCTGAACCGACGACCGGGTCGAATTTGCTTTCGAATTTCTGCCATTCATCCG
CTTATTATCACTTATTCAGGCGTAGCAACCAGGCGTTTAAGGGCACCAATAACTGCCTTAAAAAAATTAC
GCCCCGCCCTGCCACTCATCGCAGTACGGCCTATTGGTTAAAAAATGAGCTGATTTAACAAAAATTTAAC
GCGAATTTTAACAAAATATTAACGCTTACAATTTCCATTCGCCATTCAGGCTGCGCAACTGTTGGGAAGG
GCGATCGGTGCGGGCCTCTTCGCTATTACGCCAGCTGGCGAAAGGGGGATGTGCTGCAAGGCGATTAAGT
TGGGTAACGCCAGGGTTTTCCCAGTCACGACGTTGTAAAACGACGGCCAGTGAGCGCGCGTAATACGACT
CACTATAGGGCGAATTGGAGCTGGGGCCGCAATTCCCAATTCCCCAGGCATCAAATAAAACGAAAGGCTC
AGTCGAAAGACTGGGCCTTTCGTTTTATCTGTTGTTTGTCGGTGAACGCTCTCCTGAGTAGGACAAATCC
GCCGGGAGCGGATTTGAACGTTGCGAAGCAACGGCCCGGAGGGTGGCGGGCAGGACGCCCGCCATAAACT
GCCAGGAATTAATTCCCCAGGCATCAAATAAAACGAAAGGCTCAGTCGAAAGACTGGGCCTTTCGTTTTA
TCTGTTGTTTGTCGGTGAACGCTCTCCTGAGTAGGACAAATCCGCCGGGAGCGGATTTGAACGTTGCGAA
GCAACGGCCCGGAGGGTGGCGGGCAGGACGCCCGCCATAAACTGCCAGGAATTAATTCCCCAGGCATCAA
ATAAAACGAAAGGCTCAGTCGAAAGACTGGGCCTTTCGTTTTATCTGTTGTTTGTCGGTGAACGCTCTCC
TGAGTAGGACAAATCCGCCGGGAGCGGATTTGAACGTTGCGAAGCAACGGCCCGGAGGGTGGCGGGCAGG
ACGCCCGCCATAAACTGCCAGGAATTAATTCCCCAGGCATCAAATAAAACGAAAGGCTCAGTCGAAAGAC
TGGGCCTTTCGTTTTATCTGTTGTTTGTCGGTGAACGCTCTCCTGAGTAGGACAAATCCGCCGGGAGCGG
ATTTGAACGTTGCGAAGCAACGGCCCGGAGGGTGGCGGGCAGGACGCCCGCCATAAACTGCCAGGAATTG
GGGATCGGATTCGAGCTTTAGTACCTAGATTTAGATGTCTAAAAAGCGGGGTACCGAGGACGCGTCAATT
CTCGAATTGACATAAGCCTGTTCGGTTCGTAAACTGTAATGCAAGTAGCGTATGCGCTCACGCAACTGGT
CCAGAACCTTGACCGAACGCAGCGGTGGTAACGGCGCAGTGGCGGTTTTCATGGCTTGTTATGACTGTTT
TTTTGTACAGTCTATGCCTCGGGCATCCAAGCAGCAAGCGCGTTACGCCGTGGGTCGATGTTTGATGTTA
TGGAGCAGCAACGATGTTACGCAGCAGCAACGATGTTACGCAGCAGGGCAGTCGCCCTAAAACAAAGTTA
GGTGGCTCAAGTATGGGCATCATTCGCACATGTAGGCTCGGCCCTGACCAAGTCAAATCCATGCGGGCTG
CTCTTGATCTTTTCGGTCGTGAGTTCGGAGACGTAGCCACCTACTCCCAACATCAGCCGGACTCCGATTA
CCTCGGGAACTTGCTCCGTAGTAAGACATTCATCGCGCTTGCTGCCTTCGACCAAGAAGCGGTTGTTGGC
GCTCTCGCGGCTTACGTTCTGCCCAAGTTTGAGCAGCCGCGTAGTGAGATCTATATCTATGATCTCGCAG
TCTCCGGCGAGCACCGGAGGCAGGGCATTGCCACCGCGCTCATCAATCTCCTCAAGCATGAGGCCAACGC
GCTTGGTGCTTATGTGATCTACGTGCAAGCAGATTACGGTGACGATCCCGCAGTGGCTCTCTATACAAAG
TTGGGCATACGGGAAGAAGTGATGCACTTTGATATCGACCCAAGTACCGCCACCTAAAGCTCGCACGCTG
CCGCAAGCACTCAGGGCGCAAGGGCTGCTAAAGGAAGCGGAACACGTAGAAAGCCAGTCCGCAGAAACGG
TGCTGACCCCGGATGAATGTCAGCTACTGGGCTATCTGGACAAGGGAAAACGCAAGCGCAAAGAGAAAGC
AGGTAGCTTGCAGTGGGCTTACATGGCGATAGCTAGACTGGGCGGTTTTATGGACAGCAAGCGAACCGGA
ATTGCCAGCTGGGGCGCCCTCTGGTAAGGTTGGGAAGCCCTGCAAAGTAAACTGGATGGCTTTCTTGCCG
CCAAGGATCTGATGGCGCAGGGGATCAAGATCTGATCAAGAGACAGGATACTAGTGGAGGAAGAAAAA
